Addgene plasmid #176531: pPBJ pFOS-KTR-Gal4-PEST-tub3’ pCMV-TagBFP
Purpose: PiggyBAC vector expressing a FOS promoter driven "KGV" synthetic transcription factor and a CMV promoter driven BFP marker.
Depositing lab: Jared Toettcher. Depositing organization: Princeton University. Publication: A synthetic gene circuit for imaging-free detection of signaling pulses. Ravindran PT, McFann S, Thornton RH, Toettcher JE. Cell Syst. 2022 Feb 16;13(2):131-142.e13. doi: 10.1016/j.cels.2021.10.002. Epub 2021 Nov 4. PubMed 34739875.
Backbone
  Vector backbone: pPBJ
  Backbone size w/o insert (bp): 3100
  Total vector size (bp): 10400
  Vector type: Mammalian Expression ; piggybac transposase integration vector
Growth in bacteria
  Bacterial resistance: Ampicillin, 100 μg/mL
  Growth temperature: 37°C
  Growth strain: NEB Stable
  Copy number: Unknown
Gene/Insert 1
  Gene/Insert name: KGV transcription factor (alt name: KTR-Gal4-VP64)
  Species: Synthetic
  Insert size (bp): 1000
  Tag / fusion protein: ErkKTR (N terminal on insert); Gal4 DNA binding domain (C terminal on insert); VP64 transactivation domain (C terminal on insert); PEST destabilization domain
Gene/Insert 2
  Gene/Insert name: TagBFP
  Species: Synthetic
  Insert size (bp): 699
Terms and licenses: Academic/Nonprofit Terms; Industry Terms: Not Available to Industry
How to cite: pPBJ pFOS-KTR-Gal4-PEST-tub3’ pCMV-TagBFP was a gift from Jared Toettcher (Addgene plasmid # 176531 ; http://n2t.net/addgene:176531 ; RRID:Addgene_176531)
