[The description below was written by a language model from this plasmid's Addgene catalogue record and pLannotate feature annotations shown in this document.]
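Description:
pPBJ pFOS-KTR-Gal4-PEST-tub3' pCMV-TagBFP is a mammalian expression plasmid built on the pPBJ backbone and designed for stable genomic integration by piggyBac transposase. It is propagated in E. coli through a high-copy ColE1/pUC-type origin and selected with ampicillin (AmpR with its own bla promoter). The automated annotation does not pick out the piggyBac terminal repeats, the FOS promoter or a VP64 domain. The sequenced record is 9,586 nt, whereas the catalogue lists about 10.4 kb.

The main payload is the synthetic "KGV" transcription factor, placed under a FOS promoter according to the record. It fuses an Erk kinase translocation reporter (ErkKTR) at the N-terminus to the yeast Gal4 DNA-binding domain and a VP64 transactivation domain, followed by a PEST destabilisation domain. The feature table supports this layout, with an NES-like fragment just upstream of a Gal4 fragment, then a match to the ornithine decarboxylase degron region of destabilised fluorescent proteins. Tubulin-related sequence lies downstream, annotated as reverse-strand alpha-tubulin fragments, and presumably corresponds to the "tub3'" element in the name. As a KTR, the N-terminal module would shuttle the factor between nucleus and cytoplasm according to Erk activity. An immediate-early-type promoter combined with rapid protein turnover would restrict when the factor is present and able to activate Gal4 UAS-driven targets.

A second cassette expresses TagBFP as a constitutive blue marker for identifying cells that carry the construct. The name and purpose field call this promoter CMV, but the annotation detects an SV40 enhancer/early promoter directly upstream of TagBFP. The plasmid comes from work on a synthetic gene circuit for imaging-free detection of signalling pulses.
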