Features (pLannotate 1.2.2; 19 found; start..end, strand, type, name):
    361..382     +  CDS            Rev (fragment): human immunodeficiency virus 1 (HIV-1) Rev protein; rev; enhances nuclear export of unspliced and incompletely spliced viral mRNAs
    408..430     -  misc_feature   MCS (fragment): pBluescript multiple cloning site
   3133..3149    +  CDS            NES (fragment): nuclear export signal from the HIV Rev protein (Fischer et al., 1995)
   3229..3669    +  CDS            GAL4 (fragment): GAL4_YEAST - Experimental evidence at protein level: Swiss-Prot protein existence level 1. This protein is a positive regulator for the gene expression of the galactose-induced genes such as GAL1, GAL2, GAL7, GAL10, and MEL1 which code for the enzymes used to convert galactose to glucose. It recognizes a 17 base pair sequence in (5'-CGGRNNRCYNYNCNCCG-3') the upstream activating sequence (UAS-G) of these genes. From Saccharomyces cerevisiae (strain ATCC 204508 / S288c) (Baker's yeast).
   3862..3988    +  CDS            d2EYFP (fragment): EYFP destabilized by residues 422-461 of mouse ornithine decarboxylase, giving an in vivo half-life of ~2 hours mammalian codon-optimized
   4654..5268    -  CDS            TBA1_CHICK (fragment): Experimental evidence at protein level: Swiss-Prot protein existence level 1. Tubulin is the major constituent of microtubules. It binds two moles of GTP, one at an exchangeable site on the beta chain and one at a non-exchangeable site on the alpha chain. From Gallus gallus (Chicken).
   5268..5630    -  CDS            TBA1_CHICK (fragment): Experimental evidence at protein level: Swiss-Prot protein existence level 1. Tubulin is the major constituent of microtubules. It binds two moles of GTP, one at an exchangeable site on the beta chain and one at a non-exchangeable site on the alpha chain. From Gallus gallus (Chicken).
   5659..5679    +  LTR            3' LTR (ΔU3) (fragment): self-inactivating 3' long terminal repeat (LTR) from HIV-1
   5695..6024    +  promoter       SV40 promoter: SV40 enhancer and early promoter
   6034..6732    +  CDS            TagBFP: TagBFP is a basic (constitutively fluorescent) blue fluorescent protein published in 2008, derived from Entacmaea quadricolor. It is reported to be a very rapidly-maturing monomer with very low acid sensitivity.
   7117..7216    -  misc_feature   bom (fragment): basis of mobility region from pBR322
   7318..7353    -  CDS            rop (fragment): Rop protein, which maintains plasmids at low copy number; rop
   7448..7552    +  promoter       AmpR promoter: bla
   7553..8413    +  CDS            AmpR: β-lactamase; bla; confers resistance to ampicillin, carbenicillin, and related antibiotics
   8584..9172    +  rep_origin     ori: high-copy-number ColE1/pMB1/pBR322/pUC origin of replication
   9355..9447    +  CDS            lacI (fragment): lac repressor; lacI; The lac repressor binds to the lac operator to inhibit transcription in E. coli. This inhibition can be relieved by adding lactose or isopropyl-β-D-thiogalactopyranoside (IPTG).
   9460..9481    +  protein_bind   CAP binding site: CAP binding activates transcription in the presence of cAMP. E. coli catabolite activator protein
   9496..9526    +  promoter       lac promoter: promoter for the E. coli lac operon
   9534..9550    +  protein_bind   lac operator: The lac repressor binds to the lac operator to inhibit transcription in E. coli. This inhibition can be relieved by adding lactose or isopropyl-β-D-thiogalactopyranoside (IPTG). lac repressor encoded by lacI
>Addgene plasmid #176531 | pPBJ pFOS-KTR-Gal4-PEST-tub3’ pCMV-TagBFP | addgene full sequence | sequence record 375608 | Addgene NGS Result
GGGGCGCGCCATTCTAGATTAACCCTAGAAAGATAGTCTGCGTAAAATTGACGCATGCATTCTTGAAATA
TTGCTCTCTCTTTCTAAATAGCGCGAATCCGTCGCTGTGCATTTAGGACATCTCAGTCGCCGCTTGGAGC
TCCCGTGAGGCGTGCTTGTCAATGCGGTAAGTGTCACTGATTTTGAACTATAACGACCGCGTGAGTCAAA
ATGACGCATGATTATCTTTTACGTGACTTTTAAGATTTAACTCATACGATAATTATATTGTTATTTCATG
TTCTACTTACGTGATAACTTATTATATATATATTTTCTTGTTATAGATATCAACTAGAATGCTAGCATGG
GCCCAGATCTCCGAGGGGACCCGACAGGCCCGCAGGGACAGCAGAGATCCAGTTTGGATCGATAAGCTTG
ATATCGAATTGACCTCTCTTTTTTTACTGCCAAAGTAAGTGATGTATGAGATAAATCCTGGATATAAAAT
CTTGACACATCTTTGAGGTGTTGGCCAGAGCTGCTTCAAACCTGAAAAGGAAATAAATCAAATCTCTGCA
GTTTTTCTCTAAGAGTCCCTGAGACGCAGTTATGAGTGGAAGGCAAGGCCAGACAGACCCAGGAACTCAA
AGGTTGACCTACTTTGTCGAAATTAACAAGAGGGAAGACGTCTGCATAATTTTTCTGTCTCTCCCTTTCA
CAGTAAAGAACGGTGGGAGCACATGACAGACGAGCTGCAGGCCACGAAATCCCTTCAGGATTGAGCAGCT
ACACGAAGCCTGTGTTTCTATATCGTGTTGTTCTCTTTCCCTCCCCCCTCTTCCGAGTGAGAAAAAAAAG
GGGGGCCTAAATTCCCACCAACATAAACTAATGACATACAATGATGAAATTCTGTTTTCACCTCTGCCTG
TGACAGGGAATGCAAAAATAGCAAGTGGCCTATTTCCACGAATCCCCGCCTCCCTGCCCTCCCCGCTCCC
GCTGGGTTTGGATCTCTAAGAATGGAGGCTAACGCAGAGGCAGGAGCCAGCCGGGATCAGCCCCCCGAAC
CCGAGGGTGATGTCAGTCGGCGGGAGCGGACGCAGCCTGGCCAGGGAGGCAGAGGTTCCTAGGGAGCAGG
GAGGGCGGGTGGCCTGGATGGGCGGACCGTGCGCCCGGCCGCTCCGTCGCCTGGAGACGGCCCTGGCGGC
GCTGTGTTGCTGTAAACAGCCGCTTCGCTGTTACTATCTATAGAAAGATCGCCTAGCTCCCGGGTGCGGC
GGCCCGAGGCAGGTTTGTGGTTCTGCACCCCTTGCGCCCCTAAAGATCCATCCGCTGTCCTAATCCTCTC
TAGTCCGTCTTGGAATGCCCACCGTTTGGCTTGACCCTTGGGACCCTCAGAATGGAGACGAGGGGGACAC
ATGAGTTCTGCGAGGATCTGCGGTTTCCTATCCCAGAGGTGACCGGCCCAGTCAGTCTAACCCGGCTTGT
CCTCTGCGGAAGGACAGGAGGCCGAGGGCAAGTAGGGGTGTGTTTGTTCTACACTGAAGCACCTGACCTC
TTCAAAGTTCCATCTTCCAAGACTCAAAGCTGTTCTCAGGTCCCAGACGCCAAAATCTCGGCACAGCTGG
GAACCTTTCTTCCCGTCCCCTCTGCGCCCCCACCCCCCTTCCCAAGTCCGATCTGGAAAATCACCCGCTG
CAGGCGGGTTCCTTGTAAGCGCAGTTTCCAGGCTGCACGTATTCAGACCCCCATCTCCCCAGCACCGACT
TGCTTTCTCCTCCCCCCCCCCCCGAGCTCACCTCACTTTGTAATTCTGAGCTCCCCCCCTGCCCCGACTC
GCCCTCTGGTCTCAGCTCAAAACTAAACATACGACCCCTTCAGGCATACTTGTAGGGTGGTTTTGCACAA
TGTTTATCCGTCAGTGTCAACGGGGACTGTCGCCTTGATAGCTCTAAGTGGCTAAGGGTCGGGGAGTAGG
TGCTGCCGTCCTTTAAAACACGAATTTATGAATGAACCCAGTACTGTAGTTAAATCAGGTTATTGTACAC
TTATTTACAATCCTTCACTTGCTGCTTCCAACCTCAGTCCTAAAGTTTCTCCAGGCAAGGAGCTGGAGAG
AGGGGCTGAGAAGCTGACCCCCCCTTTTTCTTCTCTGCACTGATTTGGGATGGGGGGCTGATGTGGGCAA
GCTTTCCTTTAGGAACAGAGGCTTCGAGCCTTTAAGGCTGCGTACTTGCTTCTCCTAATACCAGAGACTC
AAAAAAAAAAAAAAAGTTCCAGATTGCTGGACAATGACCCGGGTCTCATCCCTTGACCCTGGGAACCGGG
TCCACATTGAATCAGGTGCGAATGTTCGCTCGCCTTCTCTGCCTTTCCCGCCTCCCCTCCCCCGGCCGCG
GCCCCGGTTCCCCCCCTGCGCTGCACCCTCAGAGTTGGCTGCAGCCGGCGAGCTGTTCCCGTCAATCCCT
CCCTCCTTTACACAGGATGTCCATATTAGGACATCTGCGTCAGCAGGTTTCCACGGCCGGTCCCTGTTGT
TCTGGGGGGGGGACCATCTCCGAAATCCTACACGCGGAAGGTCTAGGAGACCCCCTAAGATCCCAAATGT
GAACACTCATAGGTGAAAGATGTATGCCAAGACGGGGGTTGAAAGCCTGGGGCGTAGAGTTGACGACAGA
GCGCCCGCAGAGGGCCTTGGGGCGCGCTTCCCCCCCCTTCCAGTTCCGCCCAGTGACGTAGGAAGTCCAT
CCATTCACAGCGCTTCTATAAAGGCGCCAGCTGAGGCGCCTACTACTCCAACCGCGACTGCAGCGAGCAA
CTGAGAAGACTGGATAGAGCCGGCGGTTCCGCGAACGAGCAGTGACCGCGCTCCCACCCAGCTCTGCTCT
GCAGCTCCCACCAGTGTCTACCCCTGGACCCCTTGCCGGGCTTTCCCCAAACTTCGACATGAAGGGCCGA
AAGCCTCGGGACCTGGAACTTCCACTTAGCCCAAGCCTGCTGGGTGGCCAGGGACCTGAACGGACTCCAG
GATCAGGAACAAGCTCTGGTCTTCAGGCACCGGGGCCAGCGCTTTCGCCCAGCAAGCGTAGCGGTCTCGA
GGACCCAGCGACGCCATCGAAGAAGCCACGTACCCCATCGGTGTCGTCAAGGCTGGAGCGCCTGACCCTC
CAGTCCAGCTTTCAATTCCCATCCACTAGTACGCGTCAAGTGGAGCAAGGCAGGTGGACAGTGGATCCGG
TCGCCACCATGAAGCTGCTGAGCAGCATCGAGCAGGCCTGTGACATCTGCCGGCTGAAGAAACTGAAGTG
CAGCAAAGAAAAGCCCAAGTGCGCCAAGTGCCTGAAGAACAACTGGGAGTGCCGGTACAGCCCCAAGACC
AAGAGAAGCCCCCTGACCAGAGCCCACCTGACCGAGGTGGAAAGCCGGCTGGAAAGACTGGAACAGCTGT
TTCTGCTGATCTTCCCACGCGAGGACCTGGACATGATCCTGAAGATGGACAGCCTGCAGGACATCAAGGC
CCTGCTGACCGGCCTGTTCGTGCAGGACAACGTGAACAAGGACGCCGTGACCGACAGACTGGCCAGCGTG
GAAACCGACATGCCCCTGACCCTGCGGCAGCACAGAATCAGCGCCACCAGCAGCAGCGAGGAAAGCAGCA
ACAAGGGCCAGCGGCAGCTGACAGTGTCTGCTGCTGCAGGCGGAAGCGGAGGCTCTGGCGGATCTGATGC
CCTGGACGACTTCGACCTGGATATGCTGGGCAGCGACGCCCTGGATGATTTTGATCTGGACATGCTGGGA
TCTGACGCTCTGGACGATTTCGATCTCGACATGTTGGGATCAGATGCACTGGATGACTTTGACCTGGACA
TGCTCGGATCAAAGCTTAGCCATGGCTTCCCGCCGGAGGTGGAGGAGCAGGATGATGGCACGCTGCCCAT
GTCTTGTGCCCAGGAGAGCGGGATGGACCGTCACCCTGCAGCCTGTGCTTCTGCTAGGATCAATGTGTGA
TAAGCCGCGAATTCGCCCTTCGCGGGATCCTACGGTACTTATTGCCAAGAAAGCACGAGCATCAGCCGTG
CCTCCAGGTCGAATCTTCAAACGACGACGATCACGCGTCGCTCCAGTATTCCAGGGTTCATCAGATCCTA
CGGTACTTATTGCCAAGAAAGCACGAGCATCAGCCGTGCCTCCAGGTCGAATCTTCAAACGACGACGATC
ACGCGTCGCTCCAGTATTCCAGGGTTCATCAGATCCTACGGTACTTATTGCCAAGAAAGCACGAGCATCA
GCCGTGCCTCCAGGTCGAATCTTCAAACGACGACGATCACGCGTCGCTCCAGTATTCCAGGGTTCATCAG
ATCCTACGGTACTTATTGCCAAGAAAGCACGAGCATCAGCCGTGCCTCCAGGTCGAATCTTCAAACGACG
ACGATCACGCGTCGCTCCAGTATTCCAGGGTTCATCAGATCTCGCGAAGGGCGAATTCGTTTCCATGGCG
CCTGATGCGGTAGCGGCCGCTTCTTAAAGCTTTTACTTTGAGACATCATGGAAAACTTAAGAGGTACAAC
ATGGAGAAGACATGATCACAGAATGGAAACAGCACAGAAGCATCAGTGCCTGCAACTAATACTGGAGCAG
TTTGACGACACAGGGGCTCAAGGAATGGACTTAGTATTCCTCTCCTTCTTCCTCCCCCTCGCCTTCCACA
GAATCCACACCAACCTCCTCATAATCCTTCTCTAGGGCAGCCATGTCCTCACAGGCCTCAGAGAACTCAC
CCTCCTCCATGCCCTCACCCACATACCAGTGCACAAAGGCACGCTTGACATACATCAGATCAAACTTGTG
ATCTAGGCGAGCCCAGGCCTCAGCAATGGCTGTGGTGTTGCTCAGCATGCACACAGCTCTCTGCACCTTG
GCCAGGTCACCACCGGGTACCACAGTGGGAGGCTGGTAGTTAATGCCAACCTTGAAGCCAGTGGGGCACC
AGTCTACAAACTGGATGCTGCGCTTGGTCTTGATGGTGGCGATGGCAGCATTGACATCTTTGGGAACTAC
ATCACCACGGTACAGCAGGCAGCAAGCCATGTATTTACCATGGCGAGGGTCACATTTCACCATCTGGTTG
GCTGGCTCAAAGCAGGCATTGGTGATCTCTGCTACAGAAAGCTGCTCATGGTAGGCTTTCTCAGCAGAGA
TGACAGGGGCATAAGTGGCCAGAGGGAAGTGGATGCGAGGATAGGGTACCAAGTTGGTCTGGAATTCTGT
CAGATCAACATTCAGGGCCCATCAAATCTGAGGGAAGCAGTGATGGAAGACACAATCTGGCTAATAAGGC
GGTTAAGGTTGGTGTAGGTTGGACGCTCAATGTCGAGGTTTCTACGACAGATATCATAGATGGCCTCATT
GTCTACCATGAAGGCACAATCAGAGTGCTCCAGGGTGGTGTGGGTGGTGAGGATGGAATTGTAGGGCTCA
ACCACAGCAGTGGAAACCTGGGGGGCTGGTTAAATGGAGAACTCCAGCTTGGACTTCTTTCCGTAATCCA
CAGAGAGCCGCTCCATCAGCAGGGAGGTGAAGCCAGAGCCAGTTCCCCCGCCAAAGCTGTGGAAAACCAA
GAAGCCCTGGAGACCTGTGCACTGGTCAGCTCGACCAAGGCAGCTGTAGATCTTAGCCATCTGCTTTTTG
CTTGTACTGTCGACCCTGTGGAATGTGTGTCAGTTAGGGTGTGGAAAGTCCCCAGGCTCCCCAGCAGGCA
GAAGTATGCAAAGCATGCATCTCAATTAGTCAGCAACCAGGTGTGGAAAGTCCCCAGGCTCCCCAGCAGG
CAGAAGTATGCAAAGCATGCATCTCAATTAGTCAGCAACCATAGTCCCGCCCCTAACTCCGCCCATCCCG
CCCCTAACTCCGCCCAGTTCCGCCCATTCTCCGCCCCATGGCTGACTAATTTTTTTTATTTATGCAGAGG
CCGAGGCCGCCTCGGCCTCTGAGCTATTCCAGAAGTAGTGAGGAGGCTTTTTTGGAGGCCTAGGCTTTTG
CAAAAAGCTTACCATGAGCGAGCTGATTAAGGAGAACATGCACATGAAGCTGTACATGGAGGGCACCGTG
GACAACCATCACTTCAAGTGCACATCCGAGGGCGAAGGCAAGCCCTACGAGGGCACCCAGACCATGAGAA
TCAAGGTGGTCGAGGGCGGCCCTCTCCCCTTCGCCTTCGACATCCTGGCTACTAGCTTCCTCTACGGCAG
CAAGACCTTCATCAACCACACCCAGGGCATCCCCGACTTCTTCAAGCAGTCCTTCCCTGAGGGCTTCACA
TGGGAGAGAGTCACCACATACGAAGACGGGGGCGTGCTGACCGCTACCCAGGACACCAGCCTCCAGGACG
GCTGCCTCATCTACAACGTCAAGATCAGAGGGGTGAACTTCACATCCAACGGCCCTGTGATGCAGAAGAA
AACACTCGGCTGGGAGGCCTTCACCGAGACGCTGTACCCCGCTGACGGCGGCCTGGAAGGCAGAAACGAC
ATGGCCCTGAAGCTCGTGGGCGGGAGCCATCTGATCGCAAACATCAAGACCACATATAGATCCAAGAAAC
CCGCTAAGAACCTCAAGATGCCTGGCGTCTACTATGTGGACTACAGACTGGAAAGAATCAAGGAGGCCAA
CAACGAGACCTACGTCGAGCAGCACGAGGTGGCAGTGGCCAGATACTGCGACCTCCCTAGCAAACTGGGG
CACAAGCTTAATGCGGCCGCAACTCCCACCTGCAACATGCGTGACTAACGCCCGCCCCACGACCCGCAGC
GCCCGACCGAAAGGAGCGCACGACCCCATGCATCGATACTAGTTAAAAGTTTTGTTACTTTATAGAAGAA
ATTTTGAGTTTTTGTTTTTTTTTAATAAATAAATAAACATAAATAAATTGTTTGTTGAATTTATTATTAG
TATGTAAGTGTAAATATAATAAAACTTAATATCTATTCAAATTAATAAATAAACCTCGATATACAGACCG
ATAAAACACATGCGTCAATTTTACGCATGATTATCTTTAACGTACGTCACAATATGATTATCTTTCTAGG
GTTAATCTAGTATACGCGTATGCGGCCGCTTAATTAATCCATGGCGCCTGATGCGGTATTTTCTCCTTAC
GCATCTGTGCGGTATTTCACACCGCATATGGTGCACTCTCAGTACAATCTGCTCTGATGCCGCATAGTTA
AGCCAGCCCCGACACCCGCCAACACCCGCTGACGCGCCCTGACGGGCTTGTCTGCTCCCGGCATCCGCTT
ACAGACAAGCTGTGACCGTCTCCGGGAGCTGCATGTGTCAGAGGTTTTCACCGTCATCACCGAAACGCGC
GAGACGAAAGGGCCTCGTGATACGCCTATTTTTATAGGTTAATGTCATGATAATAATGGTTTCTTAGACG
TCAGGTGGCACTTTTCGGGGAAATGTGCGCGGAACCCCTATTTGTTTATTTTTCTAAATACATTCAAATA
TGTATCCGCTCATGAGACAATAACCCTGATAAATGCTTCAATAATATTGAAAAAGGAAGAGTATGAGTAT
TCAACATTTCCGTGTCGCCCTTATTCCCTTTTTTGCGGCATTTTGCCTTCCTGTTTTTGCTCACCCAGAA
ACGCTGGTGAAAGTAAAAGATGCTGAAGATCAGTTGGGTGCACGAGTGGGTTACATCGAACTGGATCTCA
ACAGCGGTAAGATCCTTGAGAGTTTTCGCCCCGAAGAACGTTTTCCAATGATGAGCACTTTTAAAGTTCT
GCTATGTGGCGCGGTATTATCCCGTATTGACGCCGGGCAAGAGCAACTCGGTCGCCGCATACACTATTCT
CAGAATGACTTGGTTGAGTACTCACCAGTCACAGAAAAGCATCTTACGGATGGCATGACAGTAAGAGAAT
TATGCAGTGCTGCCATAACCATGAGTGATAACACTGCGGCCAACTTACTTCTGACAACGATCGGAGGACC
GAAGGAGCTAACCGCTTTTTTGCACAACATGGGGGATCATGTAACTCGCCTTGATCGTTGGGAACCGGAG
CTGAATGAAGCCATACCAAACGACGAGCGTGACACCACGATGCCTGTAGCAATGGCAACAACGTTGCGCA
AACTATTAACTGGCGAACTACTTACTCTAGCTTCCCGGCAACAATTAATAGACTGGATGGAGGCGGATAA
AGTTGCAGGACCACTTCTGCGCTCGGCCCTTCCGGCTGGCTGGTTTATTGCTGATAAATCTGGAGCCGGT
GAGCGTGGGTCTCGCGGTATCATTGCAGCACTGGGGCCAGATGGTAAGCCCTCCCGTATCGTAGTTATCT
ACACGACGGGGAGTCAGGCAACTATGGATGAACGAAATAGACAGATCGCTGAGATAGGTGCCTCACTGAT
TAAGCATTGGTAACTGTCAGACCAAGTTTACTCATATATACTTTAGATTGATTTAAAACTTCATTTTTAA
TTTAAAAGGATCTAGGTGAAGATCCTTTTTGATAATCTCATGACCAAAATCCCTTAACGTGAGTTTTCGT
TCCACTGAGCGTCAGACCCCGTAGAAAAGATCAAAGGATCTTCTTGAGATCCTTTTTTTCTGCGCGTAAT
CTGCTGCTTGCAAACAAAAAAACCACCGCTACCAGCGGTGGTTTGTTTGCCGGATCAAGAGCTACCAACT
CTTTTTCCGAAGGTAACTGGCTTCAGCAGAGCGCAGATACCAAATACTGTTCTTCTAGTGTAGCCGTAGT
TAGGCCACCACTTCAAGAACTCTGTAGCACCGCCTACATACCTCGCTCTGCTAATCCTGTTACCAGTGGC
TGCTGCCAGTGGCGATAAGTCGTGTCTTACCGGGTTGGACTCAAGACGATAGTTACCGGATAAGGCGCAG
CGGTCGGGCTGAACGGGGGGTTCGTGCACACAGCCCAGCTTGGAGCGAACGACCTACACCGAACTGAGAT
ACCTACAGCGTGAGCTATGAGAAAGCGCCACGCTTCCCGAAGGGAGAAAGGCGGACAGGTATCCGGTAAG
CGGCAGGGTCGGAACAGGAGAGCGCACGAGGGAGCTTCCAGGGGGAAACGCCTGGTATCTTTATAGTCCT
GTCGGGTTTCGCCACCTCTGACTTGAGCGTCGATTTTTGTGATGCTCGTCAGGGGGGCGGAGCCTATGGA
AAAACGCCAGCAACGCGGCCTTTTTACGGTTCCTGGCCTTTTGCTGGCCTTTTGCTCACATGTTCTTTCC
TGCGTTATCCCCTGATTCTGTGGATAACCGTATTACCGCCTTTGAGTGAGCTGATACCGCTCGCCGCAGC
CGAACGACCGAGCGCAGCGAGTCAGTGAGCGAGGAAGCGGAAGAGCGCCCAATACGCAAACCGCCTCTCC
CCGCGCGTTGGCCGATTCATTAATGCAGCTGGCACGACAGGTTTCCCGACTGGAAAGCGGGCAGTGAGCG
CAACGCAATTAATGTGAGTTAGCTCACTCATTAGGCACCCCAGGCTTTACACTTTATGCTTCCGGCTCGT
ATGTTGTGTGGAATTGTGAGCGGATAACAATTTCACACAGGAAACAGCTATGACCATGATTACGCC
